Addgene plasmid #120003: pMaCTag-24
Purpose: Template for C-terminal PCR tagging of mammalian genes (without selection) with TAP
Depositing lab: Michael Knop. Depositing organization: Universitaet Heidelberg. Publication: CRISPR-Cas12a-assisted PCR tagging of mammalian genes. Fueller J, Herbst K, Meurer M, Gubicza K, Kurtulmus B, Knopf JD, Kirrmaier D, Buchmuller BC, Pereira G, Lemberg MK, Knop M. J Cell Biol. 2020 Jun 1;219(6). pii: 151766. doi: 10.1083/jcb.201910210. PubMed 32406907.
Backbone
  Vector backbone: pFA6a
  Backbone size w/o insert (bp): 2412
  Vector type: PCR Template
Growth in bacteria
  Bacterial resistance: Ampicillin, 100 μg/mL
  Growth temperature: 37°C
  Growth strain: DH5alpha
  Copy number: High Copy
Gene/Insert
  Gene/Insert name: TAP
  Species: H. sapiens (human)
  Promoter: None
  Tag / fusion protein: TAP (C terminal on backbone)
  Cloning method: Restriction Enzyme; 5′ cloning site BamHI (not destroyed); 3′ cloning site SpeI (not destroyed)
  Sequencing primers: 5′ SP6; 3′ AAACCACAACTAGAATGCAGTG
Terms and licenses: Academic/Nonprofit Terms; Industry Terms: Not Available to Industry
Depositor comments: Template plasmid for C-terminal PCR tagging of mammalian genes. For M1 and M2 tagging oligo design please visit www.pcr-tagging.com Please visit https://www.biorxiv.org/content/early/2018/11/20/473876 for BioRxiv preprint
How to cite: pMaCTag-24 was a gift from Michael Knop (Addgene plasmid # 120003 ; http://n2t.net/addgene:120003 ; RRID:Addgene_120003)
