[The description below was written by a language model from this plasmid's Addgene catalogue record and the feature table of its GenBank file.]
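Description:
pMaCTag-24 is a 3,467 bp PCR-template plasmid built on the pFA6a backbone. It belongs to a series designed for CRISPR-Cas12a-assisted C-terminal tagging of endogenous mammalian genes. It is not an expression vector. It is maintained in E. coli through a high-copy ColE1/pUC-type origin with ampicillin selection (bla under its own promoter), and serves only as the source of a cassette that is amplified with gene-specific tagging oligonucleotides (termed M1 and M2). SP6 and T7 phage promoter sequences flank the cassette region and mainly provide sequencing primer sites.

The cassette begins with a promoterless tandem affinity purification (TAP) tag. This consists of a calmodulin-binding peptide, a TEV protease cleavage site and two IgG-binding units of Staphylococcus aureus protein A, followed by an SV40 polyadenylation signal. The tag has no promoter because it is meant to be fused in frame to the 3′ end of a chromosomal open reading frame and expressed from the native locus. Downstream lies a human U6 RNA polymerase III promoter flanked by two loxP sites. No guide RNA is annotated after the U6 promoter. In the PCR-tagging scheme the Cas12a crRNA is presumably supplied by the reverse tagging oligo, so that the PCR product itself expresses the guide that targets the insertion site, while homology arms on the oligos direct integration. The loxP sites would allow Cre-mediated removal of the U6 element, although the record does not state this purpose. This version carries no mammalian selection marker, in line with its "without selection" designation. The resulting fusion proteins are suited to two-step affinity purification of native protein complexes.
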