LOCUS       Exported 3467 bp ds-DNA circular SYN 12-MAY-2021
DEFINITION  Template for C-terminal PCR tagging of mammalian genes (without
            selection) with TAP.
ACCESSION   .
VERSION     .
KEYWORDS    pMaCTag-24
SOURCE      synthetic DNA construct
  ORGANISM  synthetic DNA construct
REFERENCE   1 (bases 1 to 3467)
  AUTHORS   Fueller J, Herbst K, Meurer M, Gubicza K, Kurtulmus B, Knopf JD,
            Kirrmaier D, Buchmuller BC, Pereira G, Lemberg MK, Knop M
  TITLE     CRISPR-Cas12a-assisted PCR tagging of mammalian genes.
  JOURNAL   J Cell Biol. 2020 Jun 1;219(6). pii: 151766. doi:
            10.1083/jcb.201910210.
  PUBMED    32406907
REFERENCE   2 (bases 1 to 3467)
  AUTHORS   .
  TITLE     Direct Submission
  JOURNAL   Exported May 12, 2021 from SnapGene Server 1.1.58
            http://www.snapgene.com
FEATURES             Location/Qualifiers
     source          1..3467
                     /organism="synthetic DNA construct"
                     /mol_type="other DNA"
     promoter        1..19
                     /label=SP6 promoter
                     /note="promoter for bacteriophage SP6 RNA polymerase"
     primer_bind     1..18
                     /label=SP6
                     /note="SP6 promoter, forward primer"
     CDS             81..158
                     /codon_start=1
                     /product="calmodulin-binding peptide"
                     /label=CBP
                     /note="derived from skeletal muscle myosin light chain
                     kinase; binds calmodulin with nanomolar affinity in the
                     presence of calcium"
                     /translation="KRRWKKNFIAVSAANRFKKISSSGAL"
     CDS             186..206
                     /codon_start=1
                     /product="tobacco etch virus (TEV) protease recognition and
                     cleavage site"
                     /label=TEV site
                     /translation="ENLYFQG"
     CDS             246..419
                     /codon_start=1
                     /product="IgG-binding unit of Staphylococcus aureus protein
                     A"
                     /label=ProtA
                     /translation="VDNKFNKEQQNAFYEILHLPNLNEEQRNAFIQSLKDDPSQSANLL
                     AEAKKLNDAQAPK"
     CDS             423..593
                     /codon_start=1
                     /product="IgG-binding unit of Staphylococcus aureus protein
                     A"
                     /label=ProtA
                     /translation="DNKFNKEQQNAFYEILHLPNLNEEQRNAFIQSLKDDPSQSANLLA
                     EAKKLNGAQAPK"
     polyA_signal    633..754
                     /label=SV40 poly(A) signal
                     /note="SV40 polyadenylation signal"
     primer_bind     complement(670..689)
                     /label=SV40pA-R
                     /note="SV40 polyA, reverse primer"
     primer_bind     724..743
                     /label=EBV-rev
                     /note="SV40 polyA terminator, reverse primer"
     protein_bind    761..794
                     /label=loxP
                     /bound_moiety="Cre recombinase"
                     /note="Cre-mediated recombination occurs in the 8-bp core
                     sequence (GCATACAT)."
     promoter        801..1041
                     /label=U6 promoter
                     /note="RNA polymerase III promoter for human U6 snRNA"
     primer_bind     801..821
                     /label=hU6-F
                     /note="Human U6 promoter, forward primer"
     primer_bind     972..991
                     /label=LKO.1 5'
                     /note="Human U6 promoter, forward primer"
     protein_bind    1051..1084
                     /label=loxP
                     /bound_moiety="Cre recombinase"
                     /note="Cre-mediated recombination occurs in the 8-bp core
                     sequence (GCATACAT)."
     primer_bind     complement(1121..1140)
                     /label=T7
                     /note="T7 promoter, forward primer"
     promoter        complement(1122..1140)
                     /label=T7 promoter
                     /note="promoter for bacteriophage T7 RNA polymerase"
     primer_bind     complement(1227..1244)
                     /label=L4440
                     /note="L4440 vector, forward primer"
     rep_origin      complement(1398..1986)
                     /direction=LEFT
                     /label=ori
                     /note="high-copy-number ColE1/pMB1/pBR322/pUC origin of
                     replication"
     primer_bind     complement(1478..1497)
                     /label=pBR322ori-F
                     /note="pBR322 origin, forward primer"
     CDS             complement(2157..3017)
                     /codon_start=1
                     /gene="bla"
                     /product="beta-lactamase"
                     /label=AmpR
                     /note="confers resistance to ampicillin, carbenicillin, and
                     related antibiotics"
                     /translation="MSIQHFRVALIPFFAAFCLPVFAHPETLVKVKDAEDQLGARVGYI
                     ELDLNSGKILESFRPEERFPMMSTFKVLLCGAVLSRIDAGQEQLGRRIHYSQNDLVEYS
                     PVTEKHLTDGMTVRELCSAAITMSDNTAANLLLTTIGGPKELTAFLHNMGDHVTRLDRW
                     EPELNEAIPNDERDTTMPVAMATTLRKLLTGELLTLASRQQLIDWMEADKVAGPLLRSA
                     LPAGWFIADKSGAGERGSRGIIAALGPDGKPSRIVVIYTTGSQATMDERNRQIAEIGAS
                     LIKHW"
     primer_bind     2780..2799
                     /label=Amp-R
                     /note="Ampicillin resistance gene, reverse primer"
     promoter        complement(3018..3122)
                     /gene="bla"
                     /label=AmpR promoter
     primer_bind     3190..3208
                     /label=pBRforEco
                     /note="pBR322 vectors, upsteam of EcoRI site, forward
                     primer"
     primer_bind     complement(3246..3268)
                     /label=pGEX 3'
                     /note="pGEX vectors, reverse primer"
     primer_bind     3368..3387
                     /label=pRS-marker
                     /note="pRS vectors, use to sequence yeast selectable
                     marker"
ORIGIN
        1 atttaggtga cactatagaa cgcggccgcc agctgaagct tcgtacgtca ggtggaggag
       61 gtagtggcgg aggcggatcc aagagaagat ggaaaaagaa tttcatagcc gtctcagcag
      121 ccaaccgctt taagaaaatc tcatcctccg gggcacttga ttatgatatt ccaactactg
      181 ctagcgagaa tttgtatttt cagggtgagc tcaaaaccgc ggctcttgcg caacacgatg
      241 aagccgtgga caacaaattc aacaaagaac aacaaaacgc gttctatgag atcttacatt
      301 tacctaactt aaacgaagaa caacgaaacg ccttcatcca aagtttaaaa gatgacccaa
      361 gccaaagcgc taacctttta gcagaagcta aaaagctaaa tgatgctcag gcgccgaaag
      421 tagacaacaa attcaacaaa gaacaacaaa acgcgttcta tgagatctta catttaccta
      481 acttaaacga agaacaacga aacgccttca tccaaagttt aaaagatgac ccaagccaaa
      541 gcgctaacct tttagcagaa gctaaaaagc taaatggtgc tcaggcgccg aaagtagacg
      601 cgaattccgc ggggaagtca acctgaacta gtaacttgtt tattgcagct tataatggtt
      661 acaaataaag caatagcatc acaaatttca caaataaagc atttttttca ctgcattcta
      721 gttgtggttt gtccaaactc atcaatgtat cttagtcgat ataacttcgt atagcataca
      781 ttatacgaag ttatgtcgag gagggcctat ttcccatgat tccttcatat ttgcatatac
      841 gatacaaggc tgttagagag ataattggaa ttaatttgac tgtaaacaca aagatattag
      901 tacaaaatac gtgacgtaga aagtaataat ttcttgggta gtttgcagtt ttaaaattat
      961 gttttaaaat ggactatcat atgcttaccg taacttgaaa gtatttcgat ttcttggctt
     1021 tatatatctt gtggaaagga cgaaacaccg ataacttcgt atagcataca ttatacgaag
     1081 ttatggtacc gatgcagcta gcccgcggat ctgccggtct ccctatagtg agtcgtatta
     1141 atttcgataa gccaggttaa cctgcattaa tgaatcggcc aacgcgcggg gagaggcggt
     1201 ttgcgtattg ggcgctcttc cgcttcctcg ctcactgact cgctgcgctc ggtcgttcgg
     1261 ctgcggcgag cggtatcagc tcactcaaag gcggtaatac ggttatccac agaatcaggg
     1321 gataacgcag gaaagaacat gtgagcaaaa ggccagcaaa aggccaggaa ccgtaaaaag
     1381 gccgcgttgc tggcgttttt ccataggctc cgcccccctg acgagcatca caaaaatcga
     1441 cgctcaagtc agaggtggcg aaacccgaca ggactataaa gataccaggc gtttccccct
     1501 ggaagctccc tcgtgcgctc tcctgttccg accctgccgc ttaccggata cctgtccgcc
     1561 tttctccctt cgggaagcgt ggcgctttct catagctcac gctgtaggta tctcagttcg
     1621 gtgtaggtcg ttcgctccaa gctgggctgt gtgcacgaac cccccgttca gcccgaccgc
     1681 tgcgccttat ccggtaacta tcgtcttgag tccaacccgg taagacacga cttatcgcca
     1741 ctggcagcag ccactggtaa caggattagc agagcgaggt atgtaggcgg tgctacagag
     1801 ttcttgaagt ggtggcctaa ctacggctac actagaagaa cagtatttgg tatctgcgct
     1861 ctgctgaagc cagttacctt cggaaaaaga gttggtagct cttgatccgg caaacaaacc
     1921 accgctggta gcggtggttt ttttgtttgc aagcagcaga ttacgcgcag aaaaaaagga
     1981 tctcaagaag atcctttgat cttttctacg gggtctgacg ctcagtggaa cgaaaactca
     2041 cgttaaggga ttttggtcat gagattatca aaaaggatct tcacctagat ccttttaaat
     2101 taaaaatgaa gttttaaatc aatctaaagt atatatgagt aaacttggtc tgacagttac
     2161 caatgcttaa tcagtgaggc acctatctca gcgatctgtc tatttcgttc atccatagtt
     2221 gcctgactcc ccgtcgtgta gataactacg atacgggagg gcttaccatc tggccccagt
     2281 gctgcaatga taccgcgaga cccacgctca ccggctccag atttatcagc aataaaccag
     2341 ccagccggaa gggccgagcg cagaagtggt cctgcaactt tatccgcctc catccagtct
     2401 attaattgtt gccgggaagc tagagtaagt agttcgccag ttaatagttt gcgcaacgtt
     2461 gttgccattg ctacaggcat cgtggtgtca cgctcgtcgt ttggtatggc ttcattcagc
     2521 tccggttccc aacgatcaag gcgagttaca tgatccccca tgttgtgcaa aaaagcggtt
     2581 agctccttcg gtcctccgat cgttgtcaga agtaagttgg ccgcagtgtt atcactcatg
     2641 gttatggcag cactgcataa ttctcttact gtcatgccat ccgtaagatg cttttctgtg
     2701 actggtgagt actcaaccaa gtcattctga gaatagtgta tgcggcgacc gagttgctct
     2761 tgcccggcgt caatacggga taataccgcg ccacatagca gaactttaaa agtgctcatc
     2821 attggaaaac gttcttcggg gcgaaaactc tcaaggatct taccgctgtt gagatccagt
     2881 tcgatgtaac ccactcgtgc acccaactga tcttcagcat cttttacttt caccagcgtt
     2941 tctgggtgag caaaaacagg aaggcaaaat gccgcaaaaa agggaataag ggcgacacgg
     3001 aaatgttgaa tactcatact cttccttttt caatattatt gaagcattta tcagggttat
     3061 tgtctcatga gcggatacat atttgaatgt atttagaaaa ataaacaaat aggggttccg
     3121 cgcacatttc cccgaaaagt gccacctgac gtctaagaaa ccattattat catgacatta
     3181 acctataaaa ataggcgtat cacgaggccc tttcgtctcg cgcgtttcgg tgatgacggt
     3241 gaaaacctct gacacatgca gctcccggag acggtcacag cttgtctgta agcggatgcc
     3301 gggagcagac aagcccgtca gggcgcgtca gcgggtgttg gcgggtgtcg gggctggctt
     3361 aactatgcgg catcagagca gattgtactg agagtgcacc atatggacat attgtcgtta
     3421 gaacgcggct acaattaata cataacctta tgtatcatac acatacg
//
