>Addgene plasmid #120003 | pMaCTag-24 | addgene partial sequence | sequence record 234219 | SP6 5'-ATTTAGGTGACACTATAG-3'
TCGTACGTCAGGTGGAGGAGGTAGTGGCGGAGGCGGATCCAAGAGAAGATGGAAAAAGAATTTCATAGCC
GTCTCAGCAGCCAACCGCTTTAAGAAAATCTCATCCTCCGGGGCACTTGATTATGATATTCCAACTACTG
CTAGCGAGAATTTGTATTTTCAGGGTGAGCTCAAAACCGCGGCTCTTGCGCAACACGATGAAGCCGTGGA
CAACAAATTCAACAAAGAACAACAAAACGCGTTCTATGAGATCTTACATTTACCTAACTTAAACGAAGAA
CAACGAAACGCCTTCATCCAAAGTTTAAAAGATGACCCAAGCCAAAGCGCTAACCTTTTAGCAGAAGCTA
AAAAGCTAAATGATGCTCAGGCGCCGAAAGTAGACAACAAATTCAACAAAGAACAACAAAACGCGTTCTA
TGAGATCTTACATTTACCTAACTTAAACGAAGAACAACGAAACGCCTTCATCCAAAGTTTAAAAGATGAC
CCAAGCCAAAGCGCTAACCTTTTAGCAGAAGCTAAAAAGCTAAATGGTGCTCAGGCGCCGAAAGTAGACG
CGAATTCCGCGGGGAAGTCAACCTGAACTAGTAACTTGTTTATTGCAGCTTATAATGGTTACAAATAAAG
CAATAGCATCACAAATTTCACAAATAAAGCATTTTTTTCACTGCATTCTAGTTGTGGTTTGTCCAAACTC
ATCAATGTATCTTAGTCGATATAACTTCGTATAGCATACATTATACGAAGTTATGTCGAGGAGGGCCTAT
TTCCCATGATTCCTTCATATTTGCATATACGATACAAGGCTGTTAGAGAGATAATTGGAATTAATTTGAC
TGTAAACACAAAGATATTAGTACAAAATACGTGACGTAGAAAGTAATAATTTCTTGGGTAGTTTGCAGTT
TTAAAATTATGTTTTAAAATGGACTATCATATGCTTACCGTAACTTGAAAGTATTTCGATTTCTTGGCTT
TATATATCT
